Addgene plasmid #46846: pIVEX-SNAP-GFP
Purpose: SNAP-GFP fusion
Depositing lab: Florian Hollfelder. Depositing organization: University of Cambridge. Publication: In vitro affinity screening of protein and peptide binders by megavalent bead surface display. Diamante L, Gatti-Lafranconi P, Schaerli Y, Hollfelder F. Protein Eng Des Sel. 2013 Oct;26(10):713-24. doi: 10.1093/protein/gzt039. Epub 2013 Aug 26. PubMed 23980186.
Backbone
  Vector backbone: pIVEX
  Backbone manufacturer: Roche Applied Science
  Backbone size w/o insert (bp): 4000
  Total vector size (bp): 4737
  Vector type: In vitro expression
Growth in bacteria
  Bacterial resistance: Ampicillin, 100 μg/mL
  Growth temperature: 37°C
  Growth strain: Top10
  Copy number: Unknown
Gene/Insert
  Gene/Insert name: SNAP-GFP fusion (alt names: SNAP-tag; AGT; GFP)
  Insert size (bp): 1269
  Cloning method: Restriction Enzyme; 5′ cloning site NotI (not destroyed); 3′ cloning site BamHI (not destroyed)
  Sequencing primers: 5′ T7; 3′ T7t
Terms and licenses: Academic/Nonprofit Terms; Industry Terms: Not Available to Industry
How to cite: pIVEX-SNAP-GFP was a gift from Florian Hollfelder (Addgene plasmid # 46846 ; http://n2t.net/addgene:46846 ; RRID:Addgene_46846)
