[The description below was written by a language model from this plasmid's Addgene catalogue record and pLannotate feature annotations shown in this document.]
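Description:
pIVEX-SNAP-GFP is a 4.7 kb plasmid built on the commercial pIVEX backbone, a vector family designed for cell-free (in vitro) transcription–translation driven by bacteriophage T7 RNA polymerase. It is propagated in E. coli through a ColE1/pMB1-type origin of replication and selected with ampicillin via a β-lactamase gene under its own promoter. The catalogue lists the copy number as unknown. The annotation also picks up a number of short leftovers from ancestral cloning vectors, including fragments of the tetracycline resistance gene, lacZα, lacI, rop and the bom region, along with a lac promoter/operator and CAP site. All the coding pieces are flagged as partial, so they are best read as backbone remnants rather than working parts.

The expression cassette consists of a T7 promoter, the efficient ribosome binding site from T7 gene 10, a single open reading frame and a T7 terminator. The insert of about 1.27 kb, cloned between NotI and BamHI sites that both remain intact, encodes a SNAP-tag fused upstream of GFP. The SNAP-tag is annotated as a fragment of human MGMT, the O6-alkylguanine-DNA alkyltransferase (AGT) from which it was engineered; it reacts irreversibly with benzylguanine substrates, allowing covalent attachment of the protein to a labelled molecule or surface. The GFP portion matches the Folding Reporter variant of Aequorea victoria GFP. A short match to a T7 gene 10B-derived sequence lies just before the terminator.

The record states the purpose only as a SNAP-GFP fusion. The associated publication concerns in vitro affinity screening by bead surface display, which is consistent with using the fusion as a fluorescent, covalently capturable protein made in cell-free reactions.
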