Features (pLannotate 1.2.2; 19 found; start..end, strand, type, name):
    137..238     +  misc_feature   bom (fragment): basis of mobility region from pBR322
    244..398     -  CDS            lacZα (fragment): LacZα fragment of β-galactosidase; lacZ fragment
    406..598     -  CDS            TcR (fragment): tetracycline efflux protein; tet; confers resistance to tetracycline
    620..638     +  promoter       T7 promoter: promoter for bacteriophage T7 RNA polymerase
    670..692     +  RBS            RBS: efficient ribosome binding site from bacteriophage T7 gene 10 (Olins and Rangwala, 1989)
    715..1260    +  CDS            MGMT (fragment): MGMT_HUMAN - Experimental evidence at protein level: Swiss-Prot protein existence level 1. Involved in the cellular defense against the biological effects of O6-methylguanine (O6-MeG) and O4-methylthymine (O4-MeT) in DNA. Repairs the methylated nucleobase in DNA by stoichiometrically transferring the methyl group to a cysteine residue in the enzyme. This is a suicide reaction: the enzyme is irreversibly inactivated. From Homo sapiens (Human).
   1270..1983    +  CDS            Folding Reporter GFP: Folding Reporter GFP is a basic (constitutively fluorescent) green fluorescent protein published in 1999, derived from Aequorea victoria.
   1997..2046    +  CDS            SET1 (fragment): solubility-enhancement tag derived from T7 phage gene 10B
   2054..2101    +  terminator     T7 terminator: transcription terminator for bacteriophage T7 RNA polymerase
   2127..2419    -  CDS            TcR (fragment): tetracycline efflux protein; tet; confers resistance to tetracycline
   2467..2495    -  promoter       tet promoter: E. coli promoter for tetracycline efflux protein gene
   2540..2556    -  protein_bind   lac operator: The lac repressor binds to the lac operator to inhibit transcription in E. coli. This inhibition can be relieved by adding lactose or isopropyl-β-D-thiogalactopyranoside (IPTG). lac repressor encoded by lacI
   2564..2594    -  promoter       lac promoter: promoter for the E. coli lac operon
   2609..2630    -  protein_bind   CAP binding site: CAP binding activates transcription in the presence of cAMP. E. coli catabolite activator protein
   2643..2735    -  CDS            lacI (fragment): lac repressor; lacI; The lac repressor binds to the lac operator to inhibit transcription in E. coli. This inhibition can be relieved by adding lactose or isopropyl-β-D-thiogalactopyranoside (IPTG).
   2918..3506    -  rep_origin     ori: high-copy-number ColE1/pMB1/pBR322/pUC origin of replication
   3677..4537    -  CDS            AmpR: β-lactamase; bla; confers resistance to ampicillin, carbenicillin, and related antibiotics
   4538..4642    -  promoter       AmpR promoter: bla
   4737..35      +  CDS            rop (fragment) (across the origin): Rop protein, which maintains plasmids at low copy number; rop
>Addgene plasmid #46846 | pIVEX-SNAP-GFP | depositor full sequence | sequence record 66342 | pIVEX-SNAP-GFP sequence 4737 bps
TCGCGCGTTTCGGTGATGACGGTGAAAACCTCTGACACATGCAGCTCCCGGAGACGGTCACAGCTTGTCT
GTAAGCGGATGCCGGGAGCAGACAAGCCCGTCAGGGCGCGTCAGCGGGTGTTGGCGGGTGTCGGGGCTGG
CTTAACTATGCGGCATCAGAGCAGATTGTACTGAGAGTGCACCATATATGCGGTGTGAAATACCGCACAG
ATGCGTAAGGAGAAAATACCGCATCAGGCGCCATTCGCCATTCAGGCTGCGCAACTGTTGGGAAGGGCGA
TCGGTGCGGGCCTCTTCGCTATTACGCCAGCTGGCGAAAGGGGGATGTGCTGCAAGGCGATTAAGTTGGG
TAACGCCAGGGTTTTCCCAGTCACGACGTTGTAAAACGACGGCCAGTGCCAAGCTTGCATGCAAGGAGAT
GGCGCCCAACAGTCCCCCGGCCACGGGGCCTGCCACCATACCCACGCCGAAACAAGCGCTCATGAGCCCG
AAGTGGCGAGCCCGATCTTCCCCATCGGTGATGTCGGCGATATAGGCGCCAGCAACCGCACCTGTGGCGC
CGGTGATGCCGGCCACGATGCGTCCGGCGTAGAGGATCGAGATCTCGATCCCGCGAAATTAATACGACTC
ACTATAGGGAGACCACAACGGTTTCCCTCTAGAAATAATTTTGTTTAACTTTAAGAAGGAGATATACATA
TGGGCCTGGGCTCCATGGACAAGGATTGTGAAATGAAACGCACCACACTGGACAGCCCTTTGGGGAAGCT
GGAGCTGTCTGGTTGTGAGCAGGGTCTGCACGAAATAATTTTTCTGGGCAAGGGGACGTCTGCAGCTGAT
GCCGTGGAGGTCCCAGCCCCCGCTGCGGTTCTCGGAGGTCCGGAGCCCCTGATGCAGGCTACAGCCTGGC
TGAATGCCTATTTCCACCAGCCCGAGGCTATCGAAGAGTTCCCCGTGCCGGCTCTTCACCATCCCGTTTT
CCAGCAAGAGTCGTTCACCAGACAGGTGTTATGGAAGCTGCTGAAGGTTGTGAAATTCGGAGAAGTGATT
TCTTACTCTCACTTAGCAGCCCTGGCAGGCAACCCCGCAGCCACGGCAGCAGTGAAGACGGCACTGAGTG
GCAATCCTGTCCCTATCCTGATCCCGTGCCACAGAGTGGTCCAGGGGGATTTGGATGTGGGCGGTTACGA
GGGTGGACTGGCCGTGAAGGAATGGCTTCTGGCCCATGAAGGCCACCGGTTGGGGAAGCCAGGCTTGGGA
AGCGGCCGCATGAGTAAAGGAGAAGAACTTTTCACTGGAGTTGTCCCAATTCTTGTTGAATTAGATGGTG
ATGTTAATGGGCACAAATTTTCTGTCAGTGGAGAGGGTGAAGGTGATGCAACATACGGAAAACTTACCCT
TAAATTTATTTGCACTACTGGAAAACTACCTGTTCCTTGGCCAACACTTGTCACTACTCTGACGTATGGT
GTTCAATGCTTTTCCCGTTATCCGGATCACATGAAACGGCATGACTTTTTCAAGAGTGCCATGCCCGAAG
GTTATGTACAGGAACGCACTATATTCTTCAAAGATGACGGGAACTACAAGACGCGTGCTGAAGTCAAGTT
TGAAGGTGATACCCTTGTTAATCGTATCGAGTTAAAAGGTATTGATTTTAAAGAAGATGGAAACATTCTC
GGACACAAACTCGAGTACAACTATAACTCACACAATGTATACATCACGGCAGACAAACAAAAGAATGGAA
TCAAAGCTAACTTCAAAATTCGCCACAACATTGAAGATGGTTCCGTTCAACTAGCAGACCATTATCAACA
AAATACTCCAATTGGCGATGGCCCTGTCCTTTTACCAGACAACCATTACCTGTCGACACAATCTGCCCTT
TCGAAAGATCCCAACGAAAAGCGTGACCACATGGTCCTTCTTGAGTTTGTAACTGCTGCTGGGATTACAC
ATGGCATGGATGAGCTCTACAAATAATGAGGATCCGGCTGCTAACAAAGCCCGAAAGGAAGCTGAGTTGG
CTGCTGCCACCGCTGAGCAATAACTAGCATAACCCCTTGGGGCCTCTAAACGGGTCTTGAGGGGTTTTTT
GCTGAAAGGAGGAACTATATCCGGATATCCACAGGACGGGTGTGGTCGCCATGATCGCGTAGTCGATAGT
GGCTCCAAGTAGCGAAGCGAGCAGGACTGGGCGGCGGCCAAAGCGGTCGGACAGTGCTCCGAGAACGGGT
GCGCATAGAAATTGCATCAACGCATATAGCGCTAGCAGCACGCCATAGTGACTGGCGATGCTGTCGGAAT
GGACGATATCCCGCAAGAGGCCCGGCAGTACCGGCATAACCAAGCCTATGCCTACAGCATCCAGGGTGAC
GGTGCCGAGGATGACGATGAGCGCATTGTTAGATTTCATACACGGTGCCTGACTGCGTTAGCAATTTAAC
TGTGATAAACTACCGCATTAAAGCTTATCGATGATAAGCTGTCAAACATGAGAATTCGTAATCATGTCAT
AGCTGTTTCCTGTGTGAAATTGTTATCCGCTCACAATTCCACACAACATACGAGCCGGAAGCATAAAGTG
TAAAGCCTGGGGTGCCTAATGAGTGAGCTAACTCACATTAATTGCGTTGCGCTCACTGCCCGCTTTCCAG
TCGGGAAACCTGTCGTGCCAGCTGCATTAATGAATCGGCCAACGCGCGGGGAGAGGCGGTTTGCGTATTG
GGCGCTCTTCCGCTTCCTCGCTCACTGACTCGCTGCGCTCGGTCGTTCGGCTGCGGCGAGCGGTATCAGC
TCACTCAAAGGCGGTAATACGGTTATCCACAGAATCAGGGGATAACGCAGGAAAGAACATGTGAGCAAAA
GGCCAGCAAAAGGCCAGGAACCGTAAAAAGGCCGCGTTGCTGGCGTTTTTCCATAGGCTCCGCCCCCCTG
ACGAGCATCACAAAAATCGACGCTCAAGTCAGAGGTGGCGAAACCCGACAGGACTATAAAGATACCAGGC
GTTTCCCCCTGGAAGCTCCCTCGTGCGCTCTCCTGTTCCGACCCTGCCGCTTACCGGATACCTGTCCGCC
TTTCTCCCTTCGGGAAGCGTGGCGCTTTCTCATAGCTCACGCTGTAGGTATCTCAGTTCGGTGTAGGTCG
TTCGCTCCAAGCTGGGCTGTGTGCACGAACCCCCCGTTCAGCCCGACCGCTGCGCCTTATCCGGTAACTA
TCGTCTTGAGTCCAACCCGGTAAGACACGACTTATCGCCACTGGCAGCAGCCACTGGTAACAGGATTAGC
AGAGCGAGGTATGTAGGCGGTGCTACAGAGTTCTTGAAGTGGTGGCCTAACTACGGCTACACTAGAAGGA
CAGTATTTGGTATCTGCGCTCTGCTGAAGCCAGTTACCTTCGGAAAAAGAGTTGGTAGCTCTTGATCCGG
CAAACAAACCACCGCTGGTAGCGGTGGTTTTTTTGTTTGCAAGCAGCAGATTACGCGCAGAAAAAAAGGA
TCTCAAGAAGATCCTTTGATCTTTTCTACGGGGTCTGACGCTCAGTGGAACGAAAACTCACGTTAAGGGA
TTTTGGTCATGAGATTATCAAAAAGGATCTTCACCTAGATCCTTTTAAATTAAAAATGAAGTTTTAAATC
AATCTAAAGTATATATGAGTAAACTTGGTCTGACAGTTACCAATGCTTAATCAGTGAGGCACCTATCTCA
GCGATCTGTCTATTTCGTTCATCCATAGTTGCCTGACTCCCCGTCGTGTAGATAACTACGATACGGGAGG
GCTTACCATCTGGCCCCAGTGCTGCAATGATACCGCGAGACCCACGCTCACCGGCTCCAGATTTATCAGC
AATAAACCAGCCAGCCGGAAGGGCCGAGCGCAGAAGTGGTCCTGCAACTTTATCCGCCTCCATCCAGTCT
ATTAATTGTTGCCGGGAAGCTAGAGTAAGTAGTTCGCCAGTTAATAGTTTGCGCAACGTTGTTGCCATTG
CTACAGGCATCGTGGTGTCACGCTCGTCGTTTGGTATGGCTTCATTCAGCTCCGGTTCCCAACGATCAAG
GCGAGTTACATGATCCCCCATGTTGTGCAAAAAAGCGGTTAGCTCCTTCGGTCCTCCGATCGTTGTCAGA
AGTAAGTTGGCCGCAGTGTTATCACTCATGGTTATGGCAGCACTGCATAATTCTCTTACTGTCATGCCAT
CCGTAAGATGCTTTTCTGTGACTGGTGAGTACTCAACCAAGTCATTCTGAGAATAGTGTATGCGGCGACC
GAGTTGCTCTTGCCCGGCGTCAATACGGGATAATACCGCGCCACATAGCAGAACTTTAAAAGTGCTCATC
ATTGGAAAACGTTCTTCGGGGCGAAAACTCTCAAGGATCTTACCGCTGTTGAGATCCAGTTCGATGTAAC
CCACTCGTGCACCCAACTGATCTTCAGCATCTTTTACTTTCACCAGCGTTTCTGGGTGAGCAAAAACAGG
AAGGCAAAATGCCGCAAAAAAGGGAATAAGGGCGACACGGAAATGTTGAATACTCATACTCTTCCTTTTT
CAATATTATTGAAGCATTTATCAGGGTTATTGTCTCATGAGCGGATACATATTTGAATGTATTTAGAAAA
ATAAACAAATAGGGGTTCCGCGCACATTTCCCCGAAAAGTGCCACCTGACGTCTAAGAAACCATTATTAT
CATGACATTAACCTATAAAAATAGGCGTATCACGAGGCCCTTTCGTC
