>Addgene plasmid #46846 | pIVEX-SNAP-GFP | addgene partial sequence | sequence record 68603 | GFPfusionREV 5'-CTCCACTGACAGAAAATTTG-3'
AGAATTGGGACAACTCCAGTGAAAAGTTCTTCTCCTTTACTCATGCGGCCGCTTCCCAAGCCTGGCTTCC
CCAACCGGTGGCCTTCATGGGCCAGAAGCCATTCCTTCACGGCCAGTCCACCCTCGTAACCGCCCACATC
CAAATCCCCCTGGACCACTCTGTGGCACGGGATCAGGATAGGGACAGGATTGCCACTCAGTGCCGTCTTC
ACTGCTGCCGTGGCTGCGGGGTTGCCTGCCAGGGCTGCTAAGTGAGAGTAAGAAATCACTTCTCCGAATT
TCACAACCTTCAGCAGCTTCCATAACACCTGTCTGGTGAACGACTCTTGCTGGAAAACGGGATGGTGAAG
AGCCGGCACGGGGAACTCTTCGATAGCCTCGGGCTGGTGGAAATAGGCATTCAGCCAGGCTGTAGCCTGC
ATCAGGGGCTCCGGACCTCCGAGAACCGCAGCGGGGGCTGGGACCTCCACGGCATCAGCTGCAGACGTCC
CCTTGCCCAGAAAAATTATTTCGTGCAGACCCTGCTCACAACCAGACAGCTCCAGCTTCCCCAAAGGGCT
GTCCAGTGTGGTGCGTTTCATTTCACAATCCTTGTCCATGGAGCCCAGGCCCATATGTATATCTCCTTCT
TAAAGTTAAACAAAATTATTTCTAGAGGGAAACCGTTGTGGTCTCCCTATAGTGAGTCGTATTAATTTCG
CGGGATCGAGATCTCGATCCTCTACGCCGGACGCATCGTGGCCGGCATCACCGGCGCCACAGGTGCGGTT
GCTGGCGCCTATATCGCCGACATCACCGATGGGGAAGATCGGGCTCGCCACTTCGGGCTCATGAGCGCTT
GTTTCGGCGTGGGTATGGTGGCAGGCCCCGTGGCCGG
